Addgene plasmid #14621: pCDNA3 Flag MKK7a2
Depositing lab: Roger Davis. Depositing organization: University of Massachusetts, Worcester. Publication: The MKK7 gene encodes a group of c-Jun NH2-terminal kinase kinases. Tournier C, Whitmarsh AJ, Cavanagh J, Barrett T, Davis RJ. Mol Cell Biol. 1999 Feb . 19(2):1569-81. PubMed 9891090.
Backbone
  Vector backbone: pcDNA3
  Backbone manufacturer: invitrogen
  Backbone size w/o insert (bp): 5446
  Vector type: Mammalian Expression
Growth in bacteria
  Bacterial resistance: Ampicillin, 100 μg/mL
  Growth temperature: 37°C
  Growth strain: DH5alpha
  Copy number: High Copy
Gene/Insert
  Gene/Insert name: MKK7a2 (alt name: MKK7)
  Species: M. musculus (mouse)
  Insert size (bp): 1587
  GenBank ID: AF060943
  Entrez Gene: Map2k7 (a.k.a. 5930412N11Rik, JNKK 2, Jnkk, Jnkk2, MAPKK 7, MEK 7, Mapkk7, Mek7, Mkk7, Prkm, Prkmk7, sek, sek2)
  Tag / fusion protein: Flag (N terminal on insert)
  Cloning method: Restriction Enzyme; 5′ cloning site Hind III (not destroyed); 3′ cloning site Xba I (destroyed during cloning)
  Sequencing primers: 5′ T7; 3′ SP6
Terms and licenses: Academic/Nonprofit Terms; Industry Terms: Not Available to Industry
How to cite: pCDNA3 Flag MKK7a2 was a gift from Roger Davis (Addgene plasmid # 14621 ; http://n2t.net/addgene:14621 ; RRID:Addgene_14621)
