[The description below was written by a language model from this plasmid's Addgene catalogue record.]
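Description:
pCDNA3 Flag MKK7a2 is a mammalian expression plasmid built on the Invitrogen pcDNA3 backbone (about 5.4 kb without insert) and carries a roughly 1.6 kb mouse cDNA for the MKK7a2 isoform of Map2k7, also known as MKK7, MEK7 or JNKK2. The insert was placed between the HindIII and XbaI sites of the polylinker by restriction cloning. The HindIII site was retained and the XbaI site was lost during cloning. A Flag epitope is fused to the N terminus of the kinase, so the expressed protein can be detected or immunoprecipitated with anti-Flag antibodies independently of endogenous MKK7. The plasmid is maintained in E. coli as a high-copy, ampicillin-selected construct.

No feature table accompanies the record, so regulatory elements are not individually listed. pcDNA3 as a standard vector drives inserts from the CMV immediate-early promoter with a bovine growth hormone polyadenylation signal, and it carries a neomycin resistance cassette for G418 selection of stable mammalian lines. The T7 and SP6 promoters flanking the polylinker are consistent with the sequencing primers listed in the record.

MKK7 is a MAP kinase kinase that phosphorylates and activates the c-Jun N-terminal kinases (JNKs). The associated work describes the MKK7 gene as encoding a group of such JNK kinase isoforms, of which a2 is one. The construct is therefore suited to transient or stable overexpression of this tagged isoform in mammalian cells, for example to compare isoform activity, to study JNK pathway activation, or to recover the kinase for immune-complex assays and interaction studies.
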