>Addgene plasmid #14621 | pCDNA3 Flag MKK7a2 | addgene partial sequence | sequence record 21813 | CMV-F 5'-CGCAAATGGGCGGTAGGCGTG-3'
AGCTCTCTGGCTACTAGAGAACCCACTGCTTACTGGCTTATCGAAATTAATACGACTCACTATAGGGAGA
CCCAAGCTTCGGCAGGCCAACATGGACTATAAGGACGATGATGACAAAATGCTGGGGCTCCCATCAACCT
TGTTCACACCGCGCAGTATGGAGAGCATCGAGATTGACCAGAAGCTGCAGGAGATCATGAAGCAGACAGG
GTACCTGACTATCGGGGGCCAGCGTTATCAGGCAGAAATCAATGACTTGGAGAACTTGGGTGAGATGGGC
AGTGGTACCTGTGGTCAGGTGTGGAAGATGCGGTTCCGGAAGACAGGCCACATCATTGCTGTTAAGCAAA
TGCGGCGCTCTGGGAACAAGGAAGAGAATAAGCGCATTTTGATGGACCTGGATGTAGTACTCAAGAGCCA
TGACTGCCCTTACATCGTTCAGTGCTTTGGCACCTTCATCACCAACACAGACGTCTTTATTGCCATGGAG
CTCATGGGCACATGTGCAGAGAAGCTGAAGAAACGAATGCAGGGCCCCATTCCAGAGCGAATCCTGGGCA
AGATGACTGTGGCGATTGTGAAAGCACTGTACTATCTGAAGGAGAAGCATGGCGTCATCCATCGCGATGT
CAAACCCTCCAACATCCTGCTAGATGAGCGGGGCCAGATCAAGCTCTGTGACTTTGGCATCAGTGGCCGC
CTTGTTGACTCCAAGCCAAACACGGAGTGCTGGCTGTGCTGCCTATATGGCTCCCGAGCGCATCGA
